>Addgene plasmid #146739 | pT7-EGFP-C1-HsNot6_165-557_K | depositor full sequence | sequence record 289185 | Full Sequence
TAGTTATTAATAGTAATCAATTACGGGGTCATTAGTTCATAGCCCATATATGGAGTTCCGCGTTACATAA
CTTACGGTAAATGGCCCGCCTGGCTGACCGCCCAACGACCCCCGCCCATTGACGTCAATAATGACGTATG
TTCCCATAGTAACGCCAATAGGGACTTTCCATTGACGTCAATGGGTGGAGTATTTACGGTAAACTGCCCA
CTTGGCAGTACATCAAGTGTATCATATGCCAAGTACGCCCCCTATTGACGTCAATGACGGTAAATGGCCC
GCCTGGCATTATGCCCAGTACATGACCTTATGGGACTTTCCTACTTGGCAGTACATCTACGTATTAGTCA
TCGCTATTACCATGGTGATGCGGTTTTGGCAGTACATCAATGGGCGTGGATAGCGGTTTGACTCACGGGG
ATTTCCAAGTCTCCACCCCATTGACGTCAATGGGAGTTTGTTTTGGCACCAAAATCAACGGGACTTTCCA
AAATGTCGTAACAACTCCGCCCCATTGACGCAAATGGGCGGTAGGCGTGTACGGTGGGAGGTCTATATAA
GCAGAGCTCTCTGGCTAACTAGAGAACCCACTGCTTACTGGCTTATCGAAATTAATACGACTCACTATAG
GGAGACCCAAGCTCTAGCGCTACCGGTCGCCACCATGGTGAGCAAGGGCGAGGAGCTGTTCACCGGGGTG
GTGCCCATCCTGGTCGAGCTGGACGGCGACGTAAACGGCCACAAGTTCAGCGTGTCCGGCGAGGGCGAGG
GCGATGCCACCTACGGCAAGCTGACCCTGAAGTTCATCTGCACCACCGGCAAGCTGCCCGTGCCCTGGCC
CACCCTCGTGACCACCCTGACCTACGGCGTGCAGTGCTTCAGCCGCTACCCCGACCACATGAAGCAGCAC
GACTTCTTCAAGTCCGCCATGCCCGAAGGCTACGTCCAGGAGCGCACCATCTTCTTCAAGGACGACGGCA
ACTACAAGACCCGCGCCGAGGTGAAGTTCGAGGGCGACACCCTGGTGAACCGCATCGAGCTGAAGGGCAT
CGACTTCAAGGAGGACGGCAACATCCTGGGGCACAAGCTGGAGTACAACTACAACAGCCACAACGTCTAT
ATCATGGCCGACAAGCAGAAGAACGGCATCAAGGTGAACTTCAAGATCCGCCACAACATCGAGGACGGCA
GCGTGCAGCTCGCCGACCACTACCAGCAGAACACCCCCATCGGCGACGGCCCCGTGCTGCTGCCCGACAA
CCACTACCTGAGCACCCAGTCCGCCCTGAGCAAAGACCCCAACGAGAAGCGCGATCACATGGTCCTGCTG
GAGTTCGTGACCGCCGCCGGGATCACTCTCGGCATGGACGAGCTGTACAAGTCCGGACTCAGATCTCGAG
CTCAAGCTTCGAATTCTGCAGTCGACGGTACCGCGGGCACAACAGAACAACCACCTCCAAGGTCTTGGAT
TATGTTACAAGAACCAGATAGGACAAGGCCAACTGCCTTGTTTTCTGTCATGTGCTATAATGTTCTTTGT
GATAAATATGCGACCCGGCAGTTATACGGCTACTGTCCATCATGGGCGCTAAACTGGGACTACAGGAAAA
AGGCCATTATTCAAGAAATCTTGAGCTGCAATGCTGATATCGTAAGTCTTCAGGAGGTTGAAACGGAACA
GTATTACAGTTTTTTTCTGGTAGAGCTGAAAGAACGTGGCTATAATGGATTCTTCAGTCCTAAGTCTAGA
GCTAGGACAATGTCAGAACAAGAAAGGAAACATGTTGATGGCTGTGCAATATTCTTCAAGACAGAAAAAT
TTACTTTGGTTCAGAAACACACTGTTGAATTTAATCAGCTAGCCATGGCAAATTCTGAGGGGTCTGAAGC
TATGCTGAACAGAGTCATGACAAAAGATAACATTGGGGTTGCAGTACTGCTAGAACTTCGGAAGGAATCG
ATTGAAATGCCGTCCGGAAAGCCACATCTTGGAACAGAAAAACAACTTATTCTTGTGGCTAACGCCCACA
TGCATTGGGACCCTGAATACTCTGATGTGAAGTTGGTACAAACTATGATGTTCCTCTCAGAAGTGAAGAA
CATTATTGATAAAGCCTCTCGCAACCTCAAATCCAGTGTTTTGGGAGAATTTGGAACTATTCCACTTGTG
TTATGTGCAGATCTTAATTCTTTGCCAGACTCTGGTGTTGTAGAATATTTGAGCACAGGTGGAGTAGAAA
CAAATCACAAAGACTTTAAGGAGTTGAGGTATAATGAAAGTCTCACAAACTTCAGCTGTCATGGGAAGAA
TGGAACCACCAATGGAAGGATCACTCATGGTTTCAAGTTACAGAGTGCCTATGAGAGTGGCCTGATGCCT
TACACGAATTACACATTTGATTTCAAGGGTATAATAGACTACATTTTCTATTCTAAACCTCAGCTGAACA
CCTTAGGCATCCTGGGCCCTCTGGACCACCACTGGCTGGTTGAGAATAACATCAGTGGCTGCCCGCACCC
CCTCATCCCCTCTGACCACTTCTCACTTTTTGCACAACTGGAGCTCTTACTGCCTTTCCTGCCCCAAGTC
AACGGCATCCACCTTCCTGGCAGGAGGTAGGGATCCACCGGATCTAGATAACTGATCATAATCAGCCATA
CCACATTTGTAGAGGTTTTACTTGCTTTAAAAAACCTCCCACACCTCCCCCTGAACCTGAAACATAAAAT
GAATGCAATTGTTGTTGTTAACTTGTTTATTGCAGCTTATAATGGTTACAAATAAAGCAATAGCATCACA
AATTTCACAAATAAAGCATTTTTTTCACTGCATTCTAGTTGTGGTTTGTCCAAACTCATCAATGTATCTT
AACGCGTAAATTGTAAGCGTTAATATTTTGTTAAAATTCGCGTTAAATTTTTGTTAAATCAGCTCATTTT
TTAACCAATAGGCCGAAATCGGCAAAATCCCTTATAAATCAAAAGAATAGACCGAGATAGGGT
[37 nt withheld, positions 3004-3040]
AAAGAACGTGGACTCCAACGTCAAAGG
[49 nt withheld, positions 3068-3116]
T
[91 nt withheld, positions 3118-3208]
G
[124 nt withheld, positions 3210-3333]
CAGGTGGCACTTTTCGGGGAAATGTGCGCGGAACCCCTATTTGTTTATTTTTCTAAATACATTCAAATAT
GTATCCGCTCATGAGACAATAACCCTGATAAATGCTTCAATAATATTGAAAAAGGAAGAGTCCTGAGGCG
GAAAGAACCAGCTGTGGAATGTGTGTCAGTTAGGGTGTGGAAAGTCCCCAGGCTCCCCAGCAGGCAGAAG
TATGCAAAGCATGCATCTCAATTAGTCAGCAACCAGGTGTGGAAAGTCCCCAGGCTCCCCAGCAGGCAGA
AGTATGCAAAGCATGCATCTCAATTAGTCAGCAACCATAGTCCCGCCCCTAACTCCGCCCATCCCGCCCC
TAACTCCGCCCAGTTCCGCCCATTCTCCGCCCCATGGCTGACTAATTTTTTTTATTTATGCAGAGGCCGA
GGCCGCCTCGGCCTCTGAGCTATTCCAGAAGTAGTGAGGAGGCTTTTTTGGAGGCCTAGGCTTTTGCAAA
GATCGATCAAGAGACAGGATGAGGATCGTTTCGCATGATTGAACAAGATGGATTGCACGCAGGTTCTCCG
GCCGCTTGGGTGGAGAGGCTATTCGGCTATGACTGGGCACAACAGACAATCGGCTGCTCTGATGCCGCCG
TGTTCCGGCTGTCAGCGCAGGGGCGCCCGGTTCTTTTTGTCAAGACCGACCTGTCCGGTGCCCTGAATGA
ACTGCAAGACGAGGCAGCGCGGCTATCGTGGCTGGCCACGACGGGCGTTCCTTGCGCAGCTGTGCTCGAC
GTTGTCACTGAAGCGGGAAGGGACTGGCTGCTATTGGGCGAAGTGCCGGGGCAGGATCTCCTGTCATCTC
ACCTTGCTCCTGCCGAGAAAGTATCCATCATGGCTGATGCAATGCGGCGGCTGCATACGCTTGATCCGGC
TACCTGCCCATTCGACCACCAAGCGAAACATCGCATCGAGCGAGCACGTACTCGGATGGAAGCCGGTCTT
GTCGATCAGGATGATCTGGACGAAGAGCATCAGGGGCTCGCGCCAGCCGAACTGTTCGCCAGGCTCAAGG
CGAGCATGCCCGACGGCGAGGATCTCGTCGTGACCCATGGCGATGCCTGCTTGCCGAATATCATGGTGGA
AAATGGCCGCTTTTCTGGATTCATCGACTGTGGCCGGCTGGGTGTGGCGGACCGCTATCAGGACATAGCG
TTGGCTACCCGTGATATTGCTGAAGAGCTTGGCGGCGAATGGGCTGACCGCTTCCTCGTGCTTTACGGTA
TCGCCGCTCCCGATTCGCAGCGCATCGCCTTCTATCGCCTTCTTGACGAGTTCTTCTGAGCGGGACTCTG
GGGTTCGAAATGACCGACCAAGCGACGCCCAACCTGCCATCACGAGATTTCGATTCCACCGCCGCCTTCT
ATGAAAGGTTGGGCTTCGGAATCGTTTTCCGGGACGCCGGCTGGATGATCCTCCAGCGCGGGGATCTCAT
GCTGGAGTTCTTCGCCCACCCTAGGGGGAGGCTAACTGAAACACGGAAGGAGACAATACCGGAAGGAACC
CGCGCTATGACGGCAATAAAAAGACAGAATAAAACGCACGGTGTTGGGTCGTTTGTTCATAAACGCGGGG
TTCGGTCCCAGGGCTGGCACTCTGTCGATACCCCACCGAGACCCCATTGGGGCCAATACGCCCGCGTTTC
TTCCTTTTCCCCACCCCACCCCCCAAGTTCGGGTGAAGGCCCAGGGCTCGCAGCCAACGTCGGGGCGGCA
GGCCCTGCCATAGCCTCAGGTTACTCATATATACTTTAGATTGATTTAAAACTTCATTTTTAATTTAAAA
GGATCTAGGTGAAGATCCTTTTTGATAATCTCATGACCAAAATCCCTTAACGTGAGTTTTCGTTCCACTG
AGCGTCAGACCCCGTAGAAAAGATCAAAGGATCTTCTTGAGATCCTTTTTTTCTGCGCGTAATCTGCTGC
TTGCAAACAAAAAAACCACCGCTACCAGCGGTGGTTTGTTTGCCGGATCAAGAGCTACCAACTCTTTTTC
CGAAGGTAACTGGCTTCAGCAGAGCGCAGATACCAAATACTGTCCTTCTAGTGTAGCCGTAGTTAGGCCA
CCACTTCAAGAACTCTGTAGCACCGCCTACATACCTCGCTCTGCTAATCCTGTTACCAGTGGCTGCTGCC
AGTGGCGATAAGTCGTGTCTTACCGGGTTGGACTCAAGACGATAGTTACCGGATAAGGCGCAGCGGTCGG
GCTGAACGGGGGGTTCGTGCACACAGCCCAGCTTGGAGCGAACGACCTACACCGAACTGAGATACCTACA
GCGTGAGCTATGAGAAAGCGCCACGCTTCCCGAAGGGAGAAAGGCGGACAGGTATCCGGTAAGCGGCAGG
GTCGGAACAGGAGAGCGCACGAGGGAGCTTCCAGGGGGAAACGCCTGGTATCTTTATAGTCCTGTCGGGT
TTCGCCACCTCTGACTTGAGCGTCGATTTTTGTGATGCTCGTCAGGGGGGCGGAGCCTATGGAAAAACGC
CAGCAACGCGGCCTTTTTACGGTTCCTGGCCTTTTGCTGGCCTTTTGCTCACATGTTCTTTCCTGCGTTA
TCCCCTGATTCTGTGGATAACCGTATTACCGCCATGCAT
Features (pLannotate 1.2.2; 16 found; start..end, strand, type, name):
     61..364     +  enhancer       CMV enhancer: human cytomegalovirus immediate early enhancer
    365..568     +  promoter       CMV promoter: human cytomegalovirus (CMV) immediate early promoter
    564..597     +  LTR            5' LTR (truncated) (fragment): truncated 5' long terminal repeat (LTR) from HIV-1
    613..631     +  promoter       T7 promoter: promoter for bacteriophage T7 RNA polymerase
    665..1381    +  CDS            EGFP: EGFP is a basic (constitutively fluorescent) green fluorescent protein published in 1996, derived from Aequorea victoria. It is reported to be a rapidly-maturing weak dimer with moderate acid sensitivity.
   1427..2617    +  CDS            CNOT6 (fragment): CNOT6_HUMAN - Also known as CCR4, CCR4a, KIAA1194. Experimental evidence at protein level: Swiss-Prot protein existence level 1. Poly(A) nuclease with 3'-5' RNase activity. Catalytic component of the CCR4-NOT complex which is one of the major cellular mRNA deadenylases and is linked to various cellular processes including bulk mRNA degradation, miRNA-mediated repression, translational repression during translational initiation and general transcription regulation. Additional complex functions may be a consequence of its influence on mRNA expression. Involved in mRNA decay mediated by the major
   2643..2727    +  CDS            large T antigen (fragment): large T antigen from SV40 (simian virus 40)
   2750..2871    +  polyA_signal   SV40 poly(A) signal: SV40 polyadenylation signal
   2905..3333    -  rep_origin     f1 ori (sequence partly withheld): f1 bacteriophage origin of replication; arrow indicates direction of (+) strand synthesis
   3360..3464    +  promoter       AmpR promoter: bla
   3466..3823    +  promoter       SV40 promoter: SV40 enhancer and early promoter
   3858..4652    +  CDS            NeoR/KanR: aminoglycoside phosphotransferase from Tn5; aph(3')-II (or nptII); confers resistance to neomycin, kanamycin, and G418 (Geneticin®)
   4673..4825    +  CDS            ble (fragment): BLE_KLEPN - Experimental evidence at protein level: Swiss-Prot protein existence level 1. Binding protein with a strong affinity to the bleomycin family of antibiotics. Binds to CL990; an antimitotic-antibiotic compound. From Klebsiella pneumoniae.
   4884..4931    +  polyA_signal   HSV TK poly(A) signal: herpes simplex virus thymidine kinase polyadenylation signal (Cole and Stacy, 1985)
   5022..5038    -  polyA_signal   bGH poly(A) signal (fragment): bovine growth hormone polyadenylation signal
   5260..5848    +  rep_origin     ori: high-copy-number ColE1/pMB1/pBR322/pUC origin of replication
