[The description below was written by a language model from this plasmid's Addgene catalogue record and pLannotate feature annotations shown in this document.]
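Description:
pT7-EGFP-C1-HsNot6_165-557_K is a 5,962 nt mammalian expression plasmid encoding an N-terminal EGFP fusion to a fragment of human CNOT6 (also called CCR4 or CCR4a), spanning residues 165–557 as indicated by the construct name. The catalogue lists the backbone as unknown, but the name and feature layout are consistent with an EGFP-C1-style vector into which a T7 promoter has been added. In bacteria it replicates from a high-copy ColE1/pUC-type origin and is selected with kanamycin. The NeoR/KanR (aminoglycoside phosphotransferase) gene sits behind both a bacterial bla promoter and the SV40 enhancer/early promoter and is followed by an HSV TK polyadenylation signal, so the same marker can also confer G418 resistance in mammalian cells. An f1 origin is also present.

The expression cassette consists of the CMV immediate early enhancer and promoter, then a T7 promoter, the EGFP coding sequence, the CNOT6 fragment downstream of it, and an SV40 polyadenylation signal. The CMV elements drive expression in transfected mammalian cells, while the T7 promoter would allow transcription by T7 RNA polymerase, for example in vitro. Several short annotated hits (a truncated HIV-1 LTR fragment, large T antigen, ble and bGH poly(A) fragments) are probably incidental matches to backbone sequence rather than functional parts. CNOT6 is a poly(A)-specific 3'-5' exoribonuclease and a catalytic subunit of the CCR4-NOT deadenylase complex involved in mRNA decay and translational repression. The record gives the purpose only as mammalian expression of this fragment. An EGFP-tagged truncation of this kind would suit localisation or interaction studies, though no such application is stated. The depositor notes that the supplied sequence may be theoretical.
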