Addgene plasmid #146739: pT7-EGFP-C1-HsNot6_165-557_K
Purpose: Mammalian Expression of HsNot6_165-557
Depositing lab: Elisa Izaurralde. Depositing organization: Max Planck Institute for Developmental Biology.
Backbone
  Vector backbone: Unknown
  Vector type: Mammalian Expression
Growth in bacteria
  Bacterial resistance: Kanamycin, 50 μg/mL
  Growth temperature: 37°C
  Growth strain: DH5alpha
  Copy number: High Copy
Gene/Insert
  Gene/Insert name: HsNot6_165-557 (alt names: CCr4; CNOT6)
  Species: H. sapiens (human)
  Entrez Gene: CNOT6 (a.k.a. CCR4, Ccr4a)
  Cloning method: Unknown
Terms and licenses: Academic/Nonprofit Terms; Industry Terms: Not Available to Industry
Depositor comments: ORF extracted from NCBI:NM_015455.3 Plasmids from this collection were made available to the research community and donated after the lab closed. Please note that the sequence provided by the depositing laboratory may be theoretical/predicted or based on Sanger sequencing results. There may be discrepancies between sequencing results obtained by Addgene and the depositor sequence. If an Addgene verified sequence is not available, please contact before placing your order to request that our lab fully sequence the plasmid.
How to cite: pT7-EGFP-C1-HsNot6_165-557_K was a gift from Elisa Izaurralde (Addgene plasmid # 146739 ; http://n2t.net/addgene:146739 ; RRID:Addgene_146739)
